>Addgene plasmid #239072 | pcDNA-mito-GreenPy1Lowest | addgene full sequence | sequence record 476970 | Addgene NGS Result
AAAATTTAAGCTACAACAAGGCAAGGCTTGACCGACAATTGCATGAAGAATCTGCTTAGGGTTAGGCGTT
TTGCGCTGCTTCGCGATGTACGGGCCAGATATACGCGTTGACATTGATTATTGACTAGTTATTAATAGTA
ATCAATTACGGGGTCATTAGTTCATAGCCCATATATGGAGTTCCGCGTTACATAACTTACGGTAAATGGC
CCGCCTGGCTGACCGCCCAACGACCCCCGCCCATTGACGTCAATAATGACGTATGTTCCCATAGTAACGC
CAATAGGGACTTTCCATTGACGTCAATGGGTGGAGTATTTACGGTAAACTGCCCACTTGGCAGTACATCA
AGTGTATCATATGCCAAGTACGCCCCCTATTGACGTCAATGACGGTAAATGGCCCGCCTGGCATTATGCC
CAGTACATGACCTTATGGGACTTTCCTACTTGGCAGTACATCTACGTATTAGTCATCGCTATTACCATGG
TGATGCGGTTTTGGCAGTACATCAATGGGCGTGGATAGCGGTTTGACTCACGGGGATTTCCAAGTCTCCA
CCCCATTGACGTCAATGGGAGTTTGTTTTGGCACCAAAATCAACGGGACTTTCCAAAATGTCGTAACAAC
TCCGCCCCATTGACGCAAATGGGCGGTAGGCGTGTACGGTGGGAGGTCTATATAAGCAGAGCTCTCTGGC
TAACTAGAGAACCCACTGCTTACTGGCTTATCGAAATTAATACGACTCACTATAGGGAGACCCAAGCTGG
CTAGCGTTTAAACGGGCCCTCTAGACTCGAGCATGTCTGTTCTGACTCCTCTGCTGCTCCGGGGTCTCAC
AGGTTCCGCAAGAAGACTCCCCGTGCCTAGGGCCAAAATTCATTCACTGGGGGACCCCATGAGCGTGCTC
ACCCCACTCCTGCTGCGGGGGCTGACCGGCAGCGCTAGGCGGCTGCCAGTCCCCAGGGCCAAGATCCACA
GTCTCGGCGATCCCAAGGATCCAACCATGGTGCAATCTTTTTCCGATCCGCTGGTAGAACTGCTTCCAGA
TCACCCGGAATCCCAATATGACTTGCTCGAAGCGCGCCATGCGCTGGAAGGGATCGCAGCATATTACGCT
GCCTTGCGCAGCACAGATGAAGATAAAGAGAGGATCAGAGAGTTGCATCATGCGATTGGGCTTGCCCAAC
AAAGTGGTGATCTCGATGCCGAAAGTAACGCTGTACTTCAGTATCAAACCGCGGTGACCGAGGCAGCGCA
CAATGTGGTCCTTTTGCACTTGTTGAGATGTATGGAGCCTATGCTCGCACAGAATGTCCGACAAAACTTT
GAGCTGCTGTACCGTCATAACGTCTATGTCATGGCCGACAAGCAGAGGAACGGCATCAAGGCGAACTTCA
AGATCCGCCACAACATCGAGGGCGGCGGCGTGCAGCTCGCCTACCACCACCAGCAGAACACCCCCATCGG
CGACGGCCCCGTGCTGCTGCCCGACAACCACTACCTGTGCACCCAGTCCAAACTTTCGAAAGACCCCAAC
GAGAAGCGCGATCACATGGTCCTGCTGGAGTTCGTGACCGCCGCCGGGATCACTCTCGGCATGGACGAGC
TGTACATGGGCGGTACCGGAGGGAGCATGGTGAGCAAGGGCGAGGAGCTGTTCACCGGGGTGGTGCCCAT
CCTGGTCGAGCTGGACGGCGACGTAAACGGCCACAAGTTCAGCGTGTCCGGCGAGGGTGAGGGCGATGCC
ACCTACGGCAAGCTGACCCTGAAGTTCATCTGCACCACCGGCAAGCTGCCCGTGCCCTGGCCCACCCTCG
TGACCACCCTGACCTACGGCGTGCAGTGCTTCGGCCGCTACCCCGACCACATGAAGCAGCACGACTTCTT
CAAGTCCGCCATGCCCGAAGGCTACATCCAGGAGCGCACCATCTTCTTCGAGGACGACGGCAACTACAAG
ACCCGCGCCGAGGTGAAGTTCGAGGGCGACACCCTGGTGAGCCGCATCGAGCTGAAGGGCATCGACTTCA
AGGAGGACGGCAACATCCTGGGGCATAAGCTGGAGTACAACTCGTGGCGACGAGAGATGCTGCCGCTCGT
GTCTTCCCATCGCACTCGCATATTTGAAGCTATTATGGCAGGAAAACCGGAGGAAGCCAGGGAAGCGTCC
CATAAACACTTGGCCTTTATTGAGGAAATCCTGCTGGACCGGTCAAGGGAGGAATCACGCCGCGAACGCT
CATTGAGACGGCTGGAGCAAAGAAAGAATTGAAAGCTTAAGTTTAAACCGCTGATCAGCCTCGACTGTGC
CTTCTAGTTGCCAGCCATCTGTTGTTTGCCCCTCCCCCGTGCCTTCCTTGACCCTGGAAGGTGCCACTCC
CACTGTCCTTTCCTAATAAAATGAGGAAATTGCATCGCATTGTCTGAGTAGGTGTCATTCTATTCTGGGG
GGTGGGGTGGGGCAGGACAGCAAGGGGGAGGATTGGGAAGACAATAGCAGGCATGCTGGGGATGCGGTGG
GCTCTATGGCTTCTGAGGCGGAAAGAACCAGCTGGGGCTCTAGGGGGTATCCCC
[124 nt withheld, positions 2575-2698]
C
[91 nt withheld, positions 2700-2790]
A
[49 nt withheld, positions 2792-2840]
CCTTTGACGTTGGAGTCCACGTTCTTT
[37 nt withheld, positions 2868-2904]
ACCCTATCTCGGTCTATTCTTTTGATTTATAAGGGATTTTGCCGATTTCGGCCTATTGGTTAAAAAATGA
GCTGATTTAACAAAAATTTAACGCGAATTAATTCTGTGGAATGTGTGTCAGTTAGGGTGTGGAAAGTCCC
CAGGCTCCCCAGCAGGCAGAAGTATGCAAAGCATGCATCTCAATTAGTCAGCAACCAGGTGTGGAAAGTC
CCCAGGCTCCCCAGCAGGCAGAAGTATGCAAAGCATGCATCTCAATTAGTCAGCAACCATAGTCCCGCCC
CTAACTCCGCCCATCCCGCCCCTAACTCCGCCCAGTTCCGCCCATTCTCCGCCCCATGGCTGACTAATTT
TTTTTATTTATGCAGAGGCCGAGGCCGCCTCTGCCTCTGAGCTATTCCAGAAGTAGTGAGGAGGCTTTTT
TGGAGGCCTAGGCTTTTGCAAAAAGCTCCCGGGAGCTTGTATATCCATTTTCGGATCTGATCAAGAGACA
GGATGAGGATCGTTTCGCATGATTGAACAAGATGGATTGCACGCAGGTTCTCCGGCCGCTTGGGTGGAGA
GGCTATTCGGCTATGACTGGGCACAACAGACAATCGGCTGCTCTGATGCCGCCGTGTTCCGGCTGTCAGC
GCAGGGGCGCCCGGTTCTTTTTGTCAAGACCGACCTGTCCGGTGCCCTGAATGAACTGCAGGACGAGGCA
GCGCGGCTATCGTGGCTGGCCACGACGGGCGTTCCTTGCGCAGCTGTGCTCGACGTTGTCACTGAAGCGG
GAAGGGACTGGCTGCTATTGGGCGAAGTGCCGGGGCAGGATCTCCTGTCATCTCACCTTGCTCCTGCCGA
GAAAGTATCCATCATGGCTGATGCAATGCGGCGGCTGCATACGCTTGATCCGGCTACCTGCCCATTCGAC
CACCAAGCGAAACATCGCATCGAGCGAGCACGTACTCGGATGGAAGCCGGTCTTGTCGATCAGGATGATC
TGGACGAAGAGCATCAGGGGCTCGCGCCAGCCGAACTGTTCGCCAGGCTCAAGGCGCGCATGCCCGACGG
CGAGGATCTCGTCGTGACCCATGGCGATGCCTGCTTGCCGAATATCATGGTGGAAAATGGCCGCTTTTCT
GGATTCATCGACTGTGGCCGGCTGGGTGTGGCGGACCGCTATCAGGACATAGCGTTGGCTACCCGTGATA
TTGCTGAAGAGCTTGGCGGCGAATGGGCTGACCGCTTCCTCGTGCTTTACGGTATCGCCGCTCCCGATTC
GCAGCGCATCGCCTTCTATCGCCTTCTTGACGAGTTCTTCTGAGCGGGACTCTGGGGTTCGAAATGACCG
ACCAAGCGACGCCCAACCTGCCATCACGAGATTTCGATTCCACCGCCGCCTTCTATGAAAGGTTGGGCTT
CGGAATCGTTTTCCGGGACGCCGGCTGGATGATCCTCCAGCGCGGGGATCTCATGCTGGAGTTCTTCGCC
CACCCCAACTTGTTTATTGCAGCTTATAATGGTTACAAATAAAGCAATAGCATCACAAATTTCACAAATA
AAGCATTTTTTTCACTGCATTCTAGTTGTGGTTTGTCCAAACTCATCAATGTATCTTATCATGTCTGTAT
ACCGTCGACCTCTAGCTAGAGCTTGGCGTAATCATGGTCATAGCTGTTTCCTGTGTGAAATTGTTATCCG
CTCACAATTCCACACAACATACGAGCCGGAAGCATAAAGTGTAAAGCCTGGGGTGCCTAATGAGTGAGCT
AACTCACATTAATTGCGTTGCGCTCACTGCCCGCTTTCCAGTCGGGAAACCTGTCGTGCCAGCTGCATTA
ATGAATCGGCCAACGCGCGGGGAGAGGCGGTTTGCGTATTGGGCGCTCTTCCGCTTCCTCGCTCACTGAC
TCGCTGCGCTCGGTCGTTCGGCTGCGGCGAGCGGTATCAGCTCACTCAAAGGCGGTAATACGGTTATCCA
CAGAATCAGGGGATAACGCAGGAAAGAACATGTGAGCAAAAGGCCAGCAAAAGGCCAGGAACCGTAAAAA
GGCCGCGTTGCTGGCGTTTTTCCATAGGCTCCGCCCCCCTGACGAGCATCACAAAAATCGACGCTCAAGT
CAGAGGTGGCGAAACCCGACAGGACTATAAAGATACCAGGCGTTTCCCCCTGGAAGCTCCCTCGTGCGCT
CTCCTGTTCCGACCCTGCCGCTTACCGGATACCTGTCCGCCTTTCTCCCTTCGGGAAGCGTGGCGCTTTC
TCATAGCTCACGCTGTAGGTATCTCAGTTCGGTGTAGGTCGTTCGCTCCAAGCTGGGCTGTGTGCACGAA
CCCCCCGTTCAGCCCGACCGCTGCGCCTTATCCGGTAACTATCGTCTTGAGTCCAACCCGGTAAGACACG
ACTTATCGCCACTGGCAGCAGCCACTGGTAACAGGATTAGCAGAGCGAGGTATGTAGGCGGTGCTACAGA
GTTCTTGAAGTGGTGGCCTAACTACGGCTACACTAGAAGAACAGTATTTGGTATCTGCGCTCTGCTGAAG
CCAGTTACCTTCGGAAAAAGAGTTGGTAGCTCTTGATCCGGCAAACAAACCACCGCTGGTAGCGGTGGTT
TTTTTGTTTGCAAGCAGCAGATTACGCGCAGAAAAAAAGGATCTCAAGAAGATCCTTTGATCTTTTCTAC
GGGGTCTGACGCTCAGTGGAACGAAAACTCACGTTAAGGGATTTTGGTCATGAGATTATCAAAAAGGATC
TTCACCTAGATCCTTTTAAATTAAAAATGAAGTTTTAAATCAATCTAAAGTATATATGAGTAAACTTGGT
CTGACAGTTACCAATGCTTAATCAGTGAGGCACCTATCTCAGCGATCTGTCTATTTCGTTCATCCATAGT
TGCCTGACTCCCCGTCGTGTAGATAACTACGATACGGGAGGGCTTACCATCTGGCCCCAGTGCTGCAATG
ATACCGCGAGACCCACGCTCACCGGCTCCAGATTTATCAGCAATAAACCAGCCAGCCGGAAGGGCCGAGC
GCAGAAGTGGTCCTGCAACTTTATCCGCCTCCATCCAGTCTATTAATTGTTGCCGGGAAGCTAGAGTAAG
TAGTTCGCCAGTTAATAGTTTGCGCAACGTTGTTGCCATTGCTACAGGCATCGTGGTGTCACGCTCGTCG
TTTGGTATGGCTTCATTCAGCTCCGGTTCCCAACGATCAAGGCGAGTTACATGATCCCCCATGTTGTGCA
AAAAAGCGGTTAGCTCCTTCGGTCCTCCGATCGTTGTCAGAAGTAAGTTGGCCGCAGTGTTATCACTCAT
GGTTATGGCAGCACTGCATAATTCTCTTACTGTCATGCCATCCGTAAGATGCTTTTCTGTGACTGGTGAG
TACTCAACCAAGTCATTCTGAGAATAGTGTATGCGGCGACCGAGTTGCTCTTGCCCGGCGTCAATACGGG
ATAATACCGCGCCACATAGCAGAACTTTAAAAGTGCTCATCATTGGAAAACGTTCTTCGGGGCGAAAACT
CTCAAGGATCTTACCGCTGTTGAGATCCAGTTCGATGTAACCCACTCGTGCACCCAACTGATCTTCAGCA
TCTTTTACTTTCACCAGCGTTTCTGGGTGAGCAAAAACAGGAAGGCAAAATGCCGCAAAAAAGGGAATAA
GGGCGACACGGAAATGTTGAATACTCATACTCTTCCTTTTTCAATATTATTGAAGCATTTATCAGGGTTA
TTGTCTCATGAGCGGATACATATTTGAATGTATTTAGAAAAATAAACAAATAGGGGTTCCGCGCACATTT
CCCCGAAAAGTGCCACCTGACGTCGACGGATCGGGAGATCTCCCGATCCCCTATGGTGCACTCTCAGTAC
AATCTGCTCTGATGCCGCATAGTTAAGCCAGTATCTGCTCCCTGCTTGTGTGTTGGAGGTCGCTGAGTAG
TGCGCGAGC
Features (pLannotate 1.2.2; 21 found; start..end, strand, type, name):
    110..489     +  enhancer       CMV enhancer: human cytomegalovirus immediate early enhancer
    490..693     +  promoter       CMV promoter: human cytomegalovirus (CMV) immediate early promoter
    689..722     +  LTR            5' LTR (truncated) (fragment): truncated 5' long terminal repeat (LTR) from HIV-1
    738..756     +  promoter       T7 promoter: promoter for bacteriophage T7 RNA polymerase
    803..889     +  CDS            COX8A (fragment): COX8A_HUMAN - Also known as COX8, COX8L. Experimental evidence at protein level: Swiss-Prot protein existence level 1. Component of the cytochrome c oxidase, the last enzyme in the mitochondrial electron transport chain which drives oxidative phosphorylation. The respiratory chain contains 3 multisubunit complexes succinate dehydrogenase (complex II, CII), ubiquinol- cytochrome c oxidoreductase (cytochrome b-c1 complex, complex III, CIII) and cytochrome c oxidase (complex IV, CIV), that cooperate to transfer electrons derived from NADH and succinate to molecular oxygen, creating an electrochem
   1349..2071    +  CDS            cEGFP: cEGFP is a basic (constitutively fluorescent) green fluorescent protein published in 2008, derived from Aequorea victoria.
   2305..2529    +  polyA_signal   bGH poly(A) signal: bovine growth hormone polyadenylation signal
   2533..2554    +  promoter       SV40 promoter (fragment): SV40 enhancer and early promoter
   2575..3003    +  rep_origin     f1 ori (sequence partly withheld): f1 bacteriophage origin of replication; arrow indicates direction of (+) strand synthesis
   3017..3346    +  promoter       SV40 promoter: SV40 enhancer and early promoter
   3413..4204    +  CDS            neo: KKA2_KLEPN - Also known as kan, nptII. Experimental evidence at protein level: Swiss-Prot protein existence level 1. Resistance to kanamycin, neomycin, paromomycin, ribostamycin, butirosin and gentamicin B. From Klebsiella pneumoniae.
   4228..4386    +  CDS            ble (fragment): BLE_KLEPN - Experimental evidence at protein level: Swiss-Prot protein existence level 1. Binding protein with a strong affinity to the bleomycin family of antibiotics. Binds to CL990; an antimitotic-antibiotic compound. From Klebsiella pneumoniae.
   4381..4502    +  polyA_signal   SV40 poly(A) signal: SV40 polyadenylation signal
   4575..4591    -  protein_bind   lac operator: The lac repressor binds to the lac operator to inhibit transcription in E. coli. This inhibition can be relieved by adding lactose or isopropyl-β-D-thiogalactopyranoside (IPTG). lac repressor encoded by lacI
   4599..4629    -  promoter       lac promoter: promoter for the E. coli lac operon
   4644..4665    -  protein_bind   CAP binding site: CAP binding activates transcription in the presence of cAMP. E. coli catabolite activator protein
   4678..4770    -  CDS            lacI (fragment): lac repressor; lacI; The lac repressor binds to the lac operator to inhibit transcription in E. coli. This inhibition can be relieved by adding lactose or isopropyl-β-D-thiogalactopyranoside (IPTG).
   4953..5541    -  rep_origin     ori: high-copy-number ColE1/pMB1/pBR322/pUC origin of replication
   5712..6572    -  CDS            AmpR: β-lactamase; bla; confers resistance to ampicillin, carbenicillin, and related antibiotics
   6573..6677    -  promoter       AmpR promoter: bla
   6736..6788    -  misc_feature   bom (fragment): basis of mobility region from pBR322
