[The description below was written by a language model from this plasmid's Addgene catalogue record and pLannotate feature annotations shown in this document.]
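Description:
pcDNA-mito-GreenPy1Lowest is a mammalian expression plasmid built on the pcDNA3.1 backbone (6,833 bp in the sequenced record) that produces a mitochondria-targeted version of GreenPy1Lowest, the lowest-affinity member of a family of genetically encoded green fluorescent pyruvate biosensors. It is maintained in E. coli through a high-copy ColE1/pUC-type origin and selected with ampicillin via the β-lactamase gene. An f1 origin is also present. For mammalian cells the backbone carries an SV40 early promoter driving the neomycin phosphotransferase gene with an SV40 polyadenylation signal, which in principle allows G418 selection of stable transfectants.

The expression cassette uses the human cytomegalovirus immediate-early enhancer and promoter, followed by a T7 promoter, and is terminated by the bovine growth hormone polyadenylation signal. The open reading frame begins with a fragment of human COX8A, the cytochrome c oxidase subunit whose N-terminal presequence is commonly used to import fusion proteins into the mitochondrial matrix. Downstream lies the synthetic 1,263 bp biosensor insert, cloned between BamHI and HindIII sites that remain intact. Automated annotation recognises only an EGFP-related green fluorescent protein segment within it. The flanking coding sequence presumably supplies the pyruvate-sensing domain, but the record does not state its identity or how the fluorescent protein and binding domain are arranged. A few short annotated fragments (HIV-1 LTR, ble, lacI, bom) look like backbone remnants or incidental matches rather than functional parts.

The construct is intended for transfection into mammalian cells to image pyruvate in mitochondria by green fluorescence. A low-affinity variant is generally suited to compartments or conditions where analyte concentrations are high enough to saturate tighter-binding sensors.
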