Addgene plasmid #239072: pcDNA-mito-GreenPy1Lowest
Purpose: Mammalian expression of mitochondria-targeted lowest affinity green fluorescent pyruvate biosensor GreenPy1Lowest
Depositing lab: Robert Campbell. Depositing organization: The University of Tokyo. Publication: High-performance genetically-encoded green and red fluorescent biosensors for pyruvate. Imai S, Hario S, Suerte C, Yamaguchi I, Sakoi K, Terai T, Takahashi-Yamashiro K, Campbell RE. bioRxiv 2025.04.17.649293 10.1101/2025.04.17.649293.
Backbone
  Vector backbone: pcDNA3.1
  Vector type: Mammalian Expression
Growth in bacteria
  Bacterial resistance: Ampicillin, 100 μg/mL
  Growth temperature: 37°C
  Growth strain: DH5alpha
  Copy number: High Copy
Gene/Insert
  Gene/Insert name: GreenPy1Lowest
  Species: Synthetic
  Insert size (bp): 1263
  Cloning method: Restriction Enzyme; 5′ cloning site BamHI (not destroyed); 3′ cloning site HindIII (not destroyed)
Terms and licenses: Academic/Nonprofit Terms; Industry Terms: Not Available to Industry
Depositor comments: Please visit ttps://doi.org/10.1101/2025.04.17.649293 for bioRxiv preprint.
How to cite: pcDNA-mito-GreenPy1Lowest was a gift from Robert Campbell (Addgene plasmid # 239072 ; http://n2t.net/addgene:239072 ; RRID:Addgene_239072)
